Addgene plasmid #40257: pcDNA3.1/Puro-CAG-VSFP-CR
Depositing lab: Michael Lin. Depositing organization: Stanford University. Publication: Improving FRET dynamic range with bright green and red fluorescent proteins. Lam AJ, St-Pierre F, Gong Y, Marshall JD, Cranfill PJ, Baird MA, McKeown MR, Wiedenmann J, Davidson MW, Schnitzer MJ, Tsien RY, Lin MZ. Nat Methods. 2012 Sep 9. doi: 10.1038/nmeth.2171. PubMed 22961245.
Backbone
  Vector backbone: pcDNA3.1/Puro-CAG
  Backbone manufacturer: Invitrogen/Dr. Paulmurugan Ramasamy
  Backbone size w/o insert (bp): 6107
  Total vector size (bp): 8282
  Modifications to backbone: In pcDNA3.1/Puro-CAG, the cytomegalovirus enhancer and chicken beta-actin promoter replace the cytomegalovirus enhancer-promoter of pcDNA3.1-Puro.
  Vector type: Mammalian Expression
  Selectable markers: Puromycin
Growth in bacteria
  Bacterial resistance: Ampicillin, 100 μg/mL
  Growth temperature: 37°C
  Growth strain: XL10 Gold
  Copy number: High Copy
Gene/Insert
  Gene/Insert name: VSFP-CR
  Species: Synthetic; Ciona intestinalis
  Insert size (bp): 2175
  Promoter: CAG
  Cloning method: Restriction Enzyme; 5′ cloning site NheI (not destroyed); 3′ cloning site HindIII (not destroyed)
  Sequencing primers: 5′ AAGGTGGTGGCTGGTGTGGC; 3′ BGH Reverse
Resource information
  A portion of this plasmid was derived from a plasmid made by: We amplified the voltage sensitive domain from Ciona intestinalis by PCR from Addgene plasmid 16255. The plasmid pcDNA3.1/Puro-CAG was a kind donation by Dr. Paulmurugan Ramasamy (Stanford University).
Terms and licenses: Academic/Nonprofit Terms; Industry Terms: Not Available to Industry
Depositor comments: Voltage sensor domain of Ci-VSP fused to a pair of fluorescent proteins consisting of a Clover GFP and mRuby2 RFP.
How to cite: pcDNA3.1/Puro-CAG-VSFP-CR was a gift from Michael Lin (Addgene plasmid # 40257 ; http://n2t.net/addgene:40257 ; RRID:Addgene_40257)
