[The description below was written by a language model from this plasmid's Addgene catalogue record and pLannotate feature annotations shown in this document.]
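Description:
pcDNA3.1/Puro-CAG-VSFP-CR is an 8,282 bp mammalian expression plasmid encoding a genetically encoded fluorescent voltage sensor. The backbone is a pcDNA3.1-Puro derivative in which the original CMV enhancer-promoter has been replaced by the CAG promoter. The feature table shows this as the CMV immediate-early enhancer, the chicken β-actin promoter and a chimeric β-actin/β-globin intron; the short "HBB" match immediately downstream is most likely the rabbit β-globin portion of CAG rather than an expressed gene. In bacteria the plasmid is maintained by a high-copy ColE1/pUC-type origin and selected with ampicillin (AmpR under its own bla promoter). An f1 origin and remnants of lac regulatory elements are also present. For mammalian cells, an SV40 early promoter drives puromycin N-acetyltransferase followed by an SV40 polyadenylation signal, allowing puromycin selection of stable transfectants. A small ble fragment after PuroR appears to be a leftover from an earlier marker.

The 2,175 bp insert, cloned between NheI and HindIII, is VSFP-CR: the voltage-sensing domain of the Ciona intestinalis voltage-sensitive phosphatase (Ci-VSP) fused to a tandem pair of fluorescent proteins, the green Clover and the red mRuby2, with transcription terminated by the bGH poly(A) signal. The voltage-sensing domain is not annotated, but it presumably occupies the unannotated region upstream of Clover. Clover and mRuby2 act as a FRET donor and acceptor, so voltage-driven conformational changes in the membrane-embedded sensor domain are expected to alter energy transfer between them, giving a ratiometric optical readout of membrane potential. The construct comes from work on improving FRET dynamic range with bright green and red fluorescent proteins, and it is suited to imaging voltage changes in transfected mammalian cells.
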