Features (pLannotate 1.2.2; 20 found; start..end, strand, type, name):
     15..394     +  enhancer       CMV enhancer: human cytomegalovirus immediate early enhancer
    396..669     +  promoter       chicken β-actin promoter: No description available
    670..1686    +  intron         chimeric intron: chimera between introns from chicken β-actin and rabbit β-globin
   1690..1824    +  CDS            HBB: HBB_COLGU - Experimental evidence at transcript level: Swiss-Prot protein existence level 2. Involved in oxygen transport from the lung to the various peripheral tissues. From Colobus guereza (Mantled guereza) (Eastern black-and-white colobus monkey).
   2613..3296    +  CDS            Clover: Clover is a basic (constitutively fluorescent) green/yellow fluorescent protein published in 2012, derived from Aequorea victoria. It is reported to be a rapidly-maturing weak dimer with high acid sensitivity.
   3315..4025    +  CDS            mRuby2: mRuby2 is a basic (constitutively fluorescent) red fluorescent protein published in 2012, derived from Entacmaea quadricolor. It has moderate acid sensitivity.
   4149..4373    +  polyA_signal   bGH poly(A) signal: bovine growth hormone polyadenylation signal
   4377..4398    +  promoter       SV40 promoter (fragment): SV40 enhancer and early promoter
   4419..4847    +  rep_origin     f1 ori (sequence partly withheld): f1 bacteriophage origin of replication; arrow indicates direction of (+) strand synthesis
   4861..5190    +  promoter       SV40 promoter: SV40 enhancer and early promoter
   5199..5798    +  CDS            PuroR: puromycin N-acetyltransferase; pac from Streptomyces alboniger; confers resistance to puromycin
   5805..5963    +  CDS            ble (fragment): BLE_KLEPN - Experimental evidence at protein level: Swiss-Prot protein existence level 1. Binding protein with a strong affinity to the bleomycin family of antibiotics. Binds to CL990; an antimitotic-antibiotic compound. From Klebsiella pneumoniae.
   5958..6079    +  polyA_signal   SV40 poly(A) signal: SV40 polyadenylation signal
   6152..6168    -  protein_bind   lac operator: The lac repressor binds to the lac operator to inhibit transcription in E. coli. This inhibition can be relieved by adding lactose or isopropyl-β-D-thiogalactopyranoside (IPTG). lac repressor encoded by lacI
   6176..6206    -  promoter       lac promoter: promoter for the E. coli lac operon
   6221..6242    -  protein_bind   CAP binding site: CAP binding activates transcription in the presence of cAMP. E. coli catabolite activator protein
   6255..6347    -  CDS            lacI (fragment): lac repressor; lacI; The lac repressor binds to the lac operator to inhibit transcription in E. coli. This inhibition can be relieved by adding lactose or isopropyl-β-D-thiogalactopyranoside (IPTG).
   6530..7115    -  rep_origin     ori: high-copy-number ColE1/pMB1/pBR322/pUC origin of replication
   7286..8146    -  CDS            AmpR: β-lactamase; bla; confers resistance to ampicillin, carbenicillin, and related antibiotics
   8147..8251    -  promoter       AmpR promoter: bla
>Addgene plasmid #40257 | pcDNA3.1/Puro-CAG-VSFP-CR | depositor full sequence | sequence record 51778 | pcDNA3.1/Puro-CAG-VSFP-CR sequence 8282 bps
GACGGATCGGGGTCGACATTGATTATTGACTAGTTATTAATAGTAATCAATTACGGGGTCATTAGTTCAT
AGCCCATATATGGAGTTCCGCGTTACATAACTTACGGTAAATGGCCCGCCTGGCTGACCGCCCAACGACC
CCCGCCCATTGACGTCAATAATGACGTATGTTCCCATAGTAACGCCAATAGGGACTTTCCATTGACGTCA
ATGGGTGGAGTATTTACGGTAAACTGCCCACTTGGCAGTACATCAAGTGTATCATATGCCAAGTACGCCC
CCTATTGACGTCAATGACGGTAAATGGCCCGCCTGGCATTATGCCCAGTACATGACCTTATGGGACTTTC
CTACTTGGCAGTACATCTACGTATTAGTCATCGCTATTACCATGGTCGAGGTGAGCCCCACGTTCTGCTT
CACTCTCCCCATCTCCCCCCCCTCCCCACCCCCAATTTTGTATTTATTTATTTTTTAATTATTTTGTGCA
GCGATGGGGGCGGGGGGGGGGGGCGCGCGCCAGGCGGGGCGGGGCGGGGCGAGGGGCGGGGCGGGGCGAG
GCGGAGAGGTGCGGCGGCAGCCAATCAGAGCGGCGCGCTCCGAAAGTTTCCTTTTATGGCGAGGCGGCGG
CGGCGGCGGCCCTATAAAAAGCGAAGCGCGCGGCGGGCGGGAGTCGCTGCGCGCTGCCTTCGCCCCGTGC
CCCGCTCCGCCGCCGCCTCGCGCCGCCCGCCCCGGCTCTGACTGACCGCGTTACTCCCACAGGTGAGCGG
GCGGGACGGCCCTTCTCCTCCGGGCTGTAATTAGCGCTTGGTTTAATGACGGCTTGTTTCTTTTCTGTGG
CTGCGTGAAAGCCTTGAGGGGCTCCGGGAGGGCCCTTTGTGCGGGGGGAGCGGCTCGGGGGGTGCGTGCG
TGTGTGTGTGCGTGGGGAGCGCCGCGTGCGGCTCCGCGCTGCCCGGCGGCTGTGAGCGCTGCGGGCGCGG
CGCGGGGCTTTGTGCGCTCCGCAGTGTGCGCGAGGGGAGCGCGGCCGGGGGCGGTGCCCCGCGGTGCGGG
GGGGGCTGCGAGGGGAACAAAGGCTGCGTGCGGGGTGTGTGCGTGGGGGGGTGAGCAGGGGGTGTGGGCG
CGTCGGTCGGGCTGCAACCCCCCCTGCACCCCCCTCCCCGAGTTGCTGAGCACGGCCCGGCTTCGGGTGC
GGGGCTCCGTACGGGGCGTGGCGCGGGGCTCGCCGTGCCGGGCGGGGGGTGGCGGCAGGTGGGGGTGCCG
GGCGGGGCGGGGCCGCCTCGGGCCGGGGAGGGCTCGGGGGAGGGGCGCGGCGGCCCCCGGAGCGCCGGCG
GCTGTCGAGGCGCGGCGAGCCGCAGCCATTGCCTTTTATGGTAATCGTGCGAGAGGGCGCAGGGACTTCC
TTTGTCCCAAATCTGTGCGGAGCCGAAATCTGGGAGGCGCCGCCGCACCCCCTCTAGCGGGCGCGGGGCG
AAGCGGTGCGGCGCCGGCAGGAAGGAAATGGGCGGGGAGGGCCTTCGTGCGTCGCCGCGCCGCCGTCCCC
TTCTCCCTCTCCAGCCTCGGGGCTGTCCGCGGGGGGACGGCTGCCTTCGGGGGGGACGGGGCAGGGCGGG
GTTCGGCTTCTGGCGTGTGACCGGCGGCTCTAGAGCCTCTGCTAACCATGTTCATGCCTTCTTCTTTTTC
CTACAGCTCCTGGGCAACGTGCTGGTTATTGTGCTGTCTCATCATTTTGGCAAAGAATTCCTCGAGGAAT
TCACTCCTCAGGTGCAGGCTGCCTATCAGAAGGTGGTGGCTGGTGTGGCCAATGCCCTGGCTCACAAATA
CCACTGAGATCTGCATGAGCTAGCGCCACCATGGAGGGATTCGACGGTTCAGATTTTAGTCCTCCAGCTG
ATTTAGTTGGCGTTGACGGTGCAGTCATGCGGAACGTCGTTGACGTCACGATAAATGGTGACGTCACTGC
TCCGCCGAAAGCTGCGCCAAGAAAAAGTGAATCGGTAAAGAAAGTTCATTGGAATGATGTAGACCAAGGA
CCGAGTGAAAAACCAGAGACAAGACAGGAGGAACGAATAGATATACCCGAGATTTCAGGTCTATGGTGGG
GCGAGAATGAACATGGAGTGGACGATGGGAGAATGGAGATACCTACTACTGGTGTAGGTCGCGTCCAGTT
TCGTGTCCGAGCAGTGATTGATCATCTAGGGATGCGAGTCTTTGGAGTCTTCCTAATTTTCTTGGACATC
ATCCTCATGATCATTGATCTCAGTCTTCCAGGAAAAAGTGAATCTTCACAATCCTTTTATGACGGGATGG
CTTTGGCTCTTTCTTGTTATTTCATGCTGGATTTAGGATTAAGGATATTTGCCTACGGGCCCAAGAATTT
CTTCACCAACCCCTGGGAGGTTGCTGATGGTTTGATTATCGTTGTCACATTCGTCGTCACGATATTTTAC
ACTGTGTTAGATGAATACGTGCAAGAAACAGGAGCCGATGGTTTGGGGCAGTTGGTTGTGTTGGCCCGTT
TGCTGCGTGTGGTTCGATTAGCAAGAATATTTTATTCCCACCAACAAATGAAGGCTTCAAGCAGAAGAAC
AATATCACAGAACAAGCGTCGAATGGTGAGCAAGGGCGAGGAGCTGTTCACCGGGGTGGTGCCCATCCTG
GTCGAGCTGGACGGCGACGTAAACGGCCACAAGTTCAGCGTCCGCGGCGAGGGCGAGGGCGATGCCACCA
ACGGCAAGCTGACCCTGAAGTTCATCTGCACCACCGGCAAGCTGCCCGTGCCCTGGCCCACCCTCGTGAC
CACCTTCGGCTACGGCGTGGCCTGCTTCAGCCGCTACCCCGACCACATGAAGCAGCACGACTTCTTCAAG
TCCGCCATGCCCGAAGGCTACGTCCAGGAGCGCACCATCTCTTTCAAGGACGACGGTACCTACAAGACCC
GCGCCGAGGTGAAGTTCGAGGGCGACACCCTGGTGAACCGCATCGAGCTGAAGGGCATCGACTTCAAGGA
GGACGGCAACATCCTGGGGCACAAGCTGGAGTACAACTTCAACAGCCACAACGTCTATATCACGGCCGAC
AAGCAGAAGAACGGCATCAAGGCTAACTTCAAGATCCGCCACAACGTTGAGGACGGCAGCGTGCAGCTCG
CCGACCACTACCAGCAGAACACCCCCATCGGCGACGGCCCCGTGCTGCTGCCCGACAACCACTACCTGAG
CCATCAGTCCGCCCTGAGCAAAGACCCCAACGAGAAGCGCGATCACATGGTCCTGCTGGAGTTCGTAACC
GCCGCCCTCGAGTCCGGAGGCGAGATGGTGTCTAAGGGCGAAGAGCTGATCAAGGAAAATATGCGTATGA
AGGTGGTCATGGAAGGTTCGGTCAACGGCCACCAATTCAAATGCACAGGTGAAGGAGAAGGCAATCCGTA
CATGGGAACTCAAACCATGAGGATCAAAGTCATCGAGGGAGGACCCCTGCCATTTGCCTTTGACATTCTT
GCCACGTCGTTCATGTATGGCAGCCGTACTTTTATCAAGTACCCGAAAGGCATTCCTGATTTCTTTAAAC
AGTCCTTTCCTGAGGGTTTTACTTGGGAAAGAGTTACGAGATACGAAGATGGTGGAGTCGTCACCGTCAT
GCAGGACACCAGCCTTGAGGATGGCTGTCTCGTTTACCACGTCCAAGTCAGAGGGGTAAACTTTCCCTCC
AATGGTCCCGTGATGCAGAAGAAGACCAAGGGTTGGGAGCCTAATACAGAGATGATGTATCCAGCAGATG
GTGGTCTGAGGGGATACACTCATATGGCACTGAAAGTTGATGGTGGTGGCCATCTGTCTTGCTCTTTCGT
AACAACTTACAGGTCAAAAAAGACCGTCGGGAACATCAAGATGCCCGGTATCCATGCCGTTGATCACCGC
CTGGAAAGGTTAGAGGAAAGTGACAATGAAATGTTCGTAGTACAACGCGAACACGCAGTTGCCAAGTTCG
CCGGGCTTGGTGGTGGGATGGACGAGCTGTACAAGTAATAAAAGCTTGGTACCGAGCTCGGATCCACTAG
TCCAGTGTGGTGGAATTCTGCAGATATCCAGCACAGTGGCGGCCGCTCGAGTCTAGAGGGCCCGTTTAAA
CCCGCTGATCAGCCTCGACTGTGCCTTCTAGTTGCCAGCCATCTGTTGTTTGCCCCTCCCCCGTGCCTTC
CTTGACCCTGGAAGGTGCCACTCCCACTGTCCTTTCCTAATAAAATGAGGAAATTGCATCGCATTGTCTG
AGTAGGTGTCATTCTATTCTGGGGGGTGGGGTGGGGCAGGACAGCAAGGGGGAGGATTGGGAAGACAATA
GCAGGCATGCTGGGGATGCGGTGGGCTCTATGGCTTCTGAGGCGGAAAGAACCAGCTGGGGCTCTAGGGG
GTATCCCC
[124 nt withheld, positions 4419-4542]
C
[91 nt withheld, positions 4544-4634]
A
[49 nt withheld, positions 4636-4684]
CCTTTGACGTTGGAGTCCACGTTCTTT
[37 nt withheld, positions 4712-4748]
ACCCTATCTCGGTCTATTCTTTTGATTTATAAGGGATTTTGCCGATTTCGGCCTATTGGTTAAAAAATGA
GCTGATTTAACAAAAATTTAACGCGAATTAATTCTGTGGAATGTGTGTCAGTTAGGGTGTGGAAAGTCCC
CAGGCTCCCCAGCAGGCAGAAGTATGCAAAGCATGCATCTCAATTAGTCAGCAACCAGGTGTGGAAAGTC
CCCAGGCTCCCCAGCAGGCAGAAGTATGCAAAGCATGCATCTCAATTAGTCAGCAACCATAGTCCCGCCC
CTAACTCCGCCCATCCCGCCCCTAACTCCGCCCAGTTCCGCCCATTCTCCGCCCCATGGCTGACTAATTT
TTTTTATTTATGCAGAGGCCGAGGCCGCCTCTGCCTCTGAGCTATTCCAGAAGTAGTGAGGAGGCTTTTT
TGGAGGCCTAGGCTTTTGCAAAAAGCTCCCATGACCGAGTACAAGCCCACGGTGCGCCTCGCCACCCGCG
ACGACGTCCCCCGGGCCGTACGCACCCTCGCCGCCGCGTTCGCCGACTACCCCGCCACGCGCCACACCGT
CGACCCGGACCGCCACATCGAGCGGGTCACCGAGCTGCAAGAACTCTTCCTCACGCGCGTCGGGCTCGAC
ATCGGCAAGGTGTGGGTCGCGGACGACGGCGCCGCGGTGGCGGTCTGGACCACGCCGGAGAGCGTCGAAG
CGGGGGCGGTGTTCGCCGAGATCGGCCCGCGCATGGCCGAGTTGAGCGGTTCCCGGCTGGCCGCGCAGCA
ACAGATGGAAGGCCTCCTGGCGCCGCACCGGCCCAAGGAGCCCGCGTGGTTCCTGGCCACCGTCGGCGTC
TCGCCCGACCACCAGGGCAAGGGTCTGGGCAGCGCCGTCGTGCTCCCCGGAGTGGAGGCGGCCGAGCGCG
CCGGGGTGCCCGCCTTCCTGGAGACCTCCGCGCCCCGCAACCTCCCCTTCTACGAGCGGCTCGGCTTCAC
CGTCACCGCCGACGTCGAGGTGCCCGAAGGACCGCGCACCTGGTGCATGACCCGCAAGCCCGGTGCCTGA
TTCGAAATGACCGACCAAGCGACGCCCAACCTGCCATCACGAGATTTCGATTCCACCGCCGCCTTCTATG
AAAGGTTGGGCTTCGGAATCGTTTTCCGGGACGCCGGCTGGATGATCCTCCAGCGCGGGGATCTCATGCT
GGAGTTCTTCGCCCACCCCAACTTGTTTATTGCAGCTTATAATGGTTACAAATAAAGCAATAGCATCACA
AATTTCACAAATAAAGCATTTTTTTCACTGCATTCTAGTTGTGGTTTGTCCAAACTCATCAATGTATCTT
ATCATGTCTGTATACCGTCGACCTCTAGCTAGAGCTTGGCGTAATCATGGTCATAGCTGTTTCCTGTGTG
AAATTGTTATCCGCTCACAATTCCACACAACATACGAGCCGGAAGCATAAAGTGTAAAGCCTGGGGTGCC
TAATGAGTGAGCTAACTCACATTAATTGCGTTGCGCTCACTGCCCGCTTTCCAGTCGGGAAACCTGTCGT
GCCAGCTGCATTAATGAATCGGCCAACGCGCGGGGAGAGGCGGTTTGCGTATTGGGCGCTCTTCCGCTTC
CTCGCTCACTGACTCGCTGCGCTCGGTCGTTCGGCTGCGGCGAGCGGTATCAGCTCACTCAAAGGCGGTA
ATACGGTTATCCACAGAATCAGGGGATAACGCAGGAAAGAACATGTGAGCAAAAGGCCAGCAAAAGGCCA
GGAACCGTAAAAAGGCCGCGTTGCTGGCGTTTTTCCATAGGCTCCGCCCCCCTGACGAGCATCACAAAAA
TCGACGCTCAAGTCAGAGGTGGCGAAACCCGACAGGACTATAAAGATACCAGGCGTTTCCCCCTGGAAGC
TCCCTCGTGCGCTCTCCTGTTCCGACCCTGCCGCTTACCGGATACCTGTCCGCCTTTCTCCCTTCGGGAA
GCGTGGCGCTTTCTCATAGCTCACGCTGTAGGTATCTCAGTTCGGTGTAGGTCGTTCGCTCCAAGCTGGG
CTGTGTGCACGAACCCCCCGTTCAGCCCGACCGCTGCGCCTTATCCGGTAACTATCGTCTTGAGTCCAAC
CCGGTAAGACACGACTTATCGCCACTGGCAGCAGCCACTGGTAACAGGATTAGCAGAGCGAGGTATGTAG
GCGGTGCTACAGAGTTCTTGAAGTGGTGGCCTAACTACGGCTACACTAGAAGAACAGTATTTGGTATCTG
CGCTCTGCTGAAGCCAGTTACCTTCGGAAAAAGAGTTGGTAGCTCTTGATCCGGCAAACAAACCACCGCT
GGTAGCGGTTTTTTTGTTTGCAAGCAGCAGATTACGCGCAGAAAAAAAGGATCTCAAGAAGATCCTTTGA
TCTTTTCTACGGGGTCTGACGCTCAGTGGAACGAAAACTCACGTTAAGGGATTTTGGTCATGAGATTATC
AAAAAGGATCTTCACCTAGATCCTTTTAAATTAAAAATGAAGTTTTAAATCAATCTAAAGTATATATGAG
TAAACTTGGTCTGACAGTTACCAATGCTTAATCAGTGAGGCACCTATCTCAGCGATCTGTCTATTTCGTT
CATCCATAGTTGCCTGACTCCCCGTCGTGTAGATAACTACGATACGGGAGGGCTTACCATCTGGCCCCAG
TGCTGCAATGATACCGCGAGACCCACGCTCACCGGCTCCAGATTTATCAGCAATAAACCAGCCAGCCGGA
AGGGCCGAGCGCAGAAGTGGTCCTGCAACTTTATCCGCCTCCATCCAGTCTATTAATTGTTGCCGGGAAG
CTAGAGTAAGTAGTTCGCCAGTTAATAGTTTGCGCAACGTTGTTGCCATTGCTACAGGCATCGTGGTGTC
ACGCTCGTCGTTTGGTATGGCTTCATTCAGCTCCGGTTCCCAACGATCAAGGCGAGTTACATGATCCCCC
ATGTTGTGCAAAAAAGCGGTTAGCTCCTTCGGTCCTCCGATCGTTGTCAGAAGTAAGTTGGCCGCAGTGT
TATCACTCATGGTTATGGCAGCACTGCATAATTCTCTTACTGTCATGCCATCCGTAAGATGCTTTTCTGT
GACTGGTGAGTACTCAACCAAGTCATTCTGAGAATAGTGTATGCGGCGACCGAGTTGCTCTTGCCCGGCG
TCAATACGGGATAATACCGCGCCACATAGCAGAACTTTAAAAGTGCTCATCATTGGAAAACGTTCTTCGG
GGCGAAAACTCTCAAGGATCTTACCGCTGTTGAGATCCAGTTCGATGTAACCCACTCGTGCACCCAACTG
ATCTTCAGCATCTTTTACTTTCACCAGCGTTTCTGGGTGAGCAAAAACAGGAAGGCAAAATGCCGCAAAA
AAGGGAATAAGGGCGACACGGAAATGTTGAATACTCATACTCTTCCTTTTTCAATATTATTGAAGCATTT
ATCAGGGTTATTGTCTCATGAGCGGATACATATTTGAATGTATTTAGAAAAATAAACAAATAGGGGTTCC
GCGCACATTTCCCCGAAAAGTGCCACCTGACGTC
