>Addgene plasmid #40257 | pcDNA3.1/Puro-CAG-VSFP-CR | addgene partial sequence | sequence record 54137 | pCAG-F 5'-GCAACGTGCTGGTTATTGTG-3'
AGGAATTCACTCCTCAGGTGCAGGCTGCCTATCAGAAGGTGGTGGCTGGTGTGGCCAATGCCCTGGCTCA
CAAATACCACTGAGATCTGCATGAGCTAGCGCCACCATGGAGGGATTCGACGGTTCAGATTTTAGTCCTC
CAGCTGATTTAGTTGGCGTTGACGGTGCAGTCATGCGGAACGTCGTTGACGTCACGATAAATGGTGACGT
CACTGCTCCGCCGAAAGCTGCGCCAAGAAAAAGTGAATCGGTAAAGAAAGTTCATTGGAATGATGTAGAC
CAAGGACCGAGTGAAAAACCAGAGACAAGACAGGAGGAACGAATAGATATACCCGAGATTTCAGGTCTAT
GGTGGGGCGAGAATGAACATGGAGTGGACGATGGGAGAATGGAGATACCTACTACTGGTGTAGGTCGCGT
CCAGTTTCGTGTCCGAGCAGTGATTGATCATCTAGGGATGCGAGTCTTTGGAGTCTTCCTAATTTTCTTG
GACATCATCCTCATGATCATTGATCTCAGTCTTCCAGGAAAAAGTGAATCTTCACAATCCTTTTATGACG
GGATGGCTTTGGCTCTTTCTTGTTATTTCATGCTGGATTTAGGATTAAGGATATTTGCCTACGGGCCCAA
GAATTTCTTCACCAACCCCTGGGAGGTTGCTGATGGTTTGATTATCGTTGTCACATTCGTCGTCACGATA
TTTTACACTGTGTTAGATGAATACTG
