>Addgene plasmid #40257 | pcDNA3.1/Puro-CAG-VSFP-CR | addgene partial sequence | sequence record 54208 | BGH-rev 5'-TAGAAGGCACAGTCGAGG-3'
AGCGGCCGCCACTGTGCTGGATATCTGCAGAATTCCACCACACTGGACTAGTGGATCCGAGCTCGGTACC
AAGCTTTTATTACTTGTACAGCTCGTCCATCCCACCACCAAGCCCGGCGAACTTGGCAACTGCGTGTTCG
CGTTGTACTACGAACATTTCATTGTCACTTTCCTCTAACCTTTCCAGGCGGTGATCAACGGCATGGATAC
CGGGCATCTTGATGTTCCCGACGGTCTTTTTTGACCTGTAAGTTGTTACGAAAGAGCAAGACAGATGGCC
ACCACCATCAACTTTCAGTGCCATATGAGTGTATCCCCTCAGACCACCATCTGCTGGATACATCATCTCT
GTATTAGGCTCCCAACCCTTGGTCTTCTTCTGCATCACGGGACCATTGGAGGGAAAGTTTACCCCTCTGA
CTTGGACGTGGTAAACGAGACAGCCATCCTCAAGGCTGGTGTCCTGCATGACGGTGACGACTCCACCATC
TTCGTATCTCGTAACTCTTTCCCAAGTAAAACCCTCAGGAAAGGACTGTTTAAAGAAATCAGGAATGCCT
TTCGGGTACTTGATAAAAGTACGGCTGCCATACATGAACGACGTGGCAAGAATGTCAAAGGCAAATGGCA
GGGGTCCTCCCTCGATGACTTTGATCCTCATGGTTTGAGTTCCCATGTACGGATTGCCTTCTCCTTCACC
TGTGCATTTGAATTGGTGGCCGTTGACCGAACCTTCCATGACCACCTTCATACGCATATTTTCCTTGATC
AGCTCTTCGCCCTTAGACACCATCTCGCCTCCGGACTCGAGGGCGGCGGTTACGAACTC
