>Addgene plasmid #40257 | pcDNA3.1/Puro-CAG-VSFP-CR | addgene partial sequence | sequence record 54528 | EGFP-N  5'-CGTCGCCGTCCAGCTCGACCAG-3'
TTGCTCCCATTCGACGCTTGTTCTGTGATATTGTTCTTCTGCTTGAAGCCTTCATTTGTTGGTGGGAATA
AAATATTCTTGCTAATCGAACCACACGCAGCAAACGGGCCAACACAACCAACTGCCCCAAACCATCGGCT
CCTGTTTCTTGCACGTATTCATCTAACACAGTGTAAAATATCGTGACGACGAATGTGACAACGATAATCA
AACCATCAGCAACCTCCCAGGGGTTGGTGAAGAAATTCTTGGGCCCGTAGGCAAATATCCTTAATCCTAA
ATCCAGCATGAAATAACAAGAAAGAGCCAAAGCCATCCCGTCATAAAAGGATTGTGAAGATTCACTTTTT
CCTGGAAGACTGAGATCAATGATCATGAGGATGATGTCCAAGAAAATTAGGAAGACTCCAAAGACTCGCA
TCCCTAGATGATCAATCACTGCTCGGACACGAAACTGGACGCGACCTACACCAGTAGTAGGTATCTCCAT
TCTCCCATCGTCCACTCCATGTTCATTCTCGCCCCACCATAGACCTGAAATCTCGGGTATATCTATTCGT
TCCTCCTGTCTTGTCTCTGGTTTTTCACTCGGTCCTTGGTCTACATCATTCCAATGAACTTTCTTTACCG
ATTCACTTTTTCTTGGCGCAGCTTTCGGCGGAGCAGTGACGTCACCATTTATCGTGACGTCAACGACGTT
CCGCATGACTGCACCGTCAACGCCAACTAAATCAGCTGGAGGACTAAAATCTGAACCGTCGAATCCCTCC
ATGGTGGCGCTAGCTCATGCAGATCTCAGTGGTATTTGTGAGCCAGGGCATTGGCCACACCA
